>Addgene plasmid #124791 | pMaCTag-Z19 | addgene full sequence | sequence record 243822 | Addgene NGS Result
ATTTAGGTGACACTATAGAACGCGGCCGCCAGCTGAAGCTTCGTACGTCAGGTGGAGGAGGTAGTGGCGG
AGGCGGATCCGTGAGCAAGGGCGAGGAGGATAACATGGCCATCATCAAGGAGTTCATGCGCTTCAAGGTG
CACATGGAGGGCTCCGTGAACGGCCACGAGTTCGAGATCGAGGGCGAGGGCGAGGGCCGCCCCTACGAGG
GCACCCAGACCGCCAAGCTGAAGGTGACCAAGGGTGGCCCCCTGCCCTTCGCCTGGGACATCCTGTCCCC
TCAGTTCATGTACGGCTCCAAGGCCTACGTGAAGCACCCCGCCGACATCCCCGACTACTTGAAGCTGTCC
TTCCCCGAGGGCTTCAAGTGGGAGCGCGTGATGAACTTCGAGGACGGCGGCGTGGTGACCGTGACCCAGG
ACTCCTCCCTGCAGGACGGCGAGTTCATCTACAAGGTGAAGCTGCGCGGCACCAACTTCCCCTCCGACGG
CCCCGTAATGCAGAAGAAGACCATGGGCTGGGAGGCCTCCTCCGAGCGGATGTACCCCGAGGACGGCGCC
CTGAAGGGCGAGATCAAGCAGAGGCTGAAGCTGAAGGACGGCGGCCACTACGACGCTGAGGTCAAGACCA
CCTACAAGGCCAAGAAGCCCGTGCAGCTGCCCGGCGCCTACAACGTCAACATCAAGTTGGACATCACCTC
CCACAACGAGGACTACACCATCGTGGAACAGTACGAACGCGCCGAGGGCCGCCACTCCACCGGCGGCATG
GACGAGCTGTACAAGGGTGCAGGAGCTGGAACCGGTGCAGGAGCTATGGTGAGCAAGGGCGAGGAGGATA
ACATGGCCTCTCTCCCAGCGACACATGAGTTACACATCTTTGGCTCCATCAACGGTGTGGACTTTGACAT
GGTGGGTCAGGGCACCGGCAATCCAAATGATGGTTATGAGGAGTTAAACCTGAAGTCCACCAAGGGTGAC
CTCCAGTTCTCCCCCTGGATTCTGGTCCCTCATATCGGGTATGGCTTCCATCAGTACCTGCCCTACCCTG
ACGGGATGTCGCCTTTCCAGGCCGCCATGGTAGATGGCTCCGGATACCAAGTCCATCGCACAATGCAGTT
TGAAGATGGTGCCTCCCTTACTGTTAACTACCGCTACACCTACGAGGGAAGCCACATCAAAGGAGAGGCC
CAGGTGAAGGGGACTGGTTTCCCTGCTGACGGTCCTGTGATGACCAACTCGCTGACCGCTGCGGACTGGT
GCAGGTCGAAGAAGACTTACCCCAACGACAAAACCATCATCAGTACCTTTAAGTGGAGTTACACCACTGG
AAATGGCAAGCGCTACCGGAGCACTGCGCGGACCACCTACACCTTTGCCAAGCCAATGGCGGCTAACTAT
CTGAAGAACCAGCCGATGTACGTGTTCCGTAAGACGGAGCTCAAGCACTCCAAGACCGAGCTCAACTTCA
AGGAGTGGCAAAAGGCCTTTACCGATGTGATGGGCATGGACGAGCTGTACAAGTGAACTAGTAACTTGTT
TATTGCAGCTTATAATGGTTACAAATAAAGCAATAGCATCACAAATTTCACAAATAAAGCATTTTTTTCA
CTGCATTCTAGTTGTGGTTTGTCCAAACTCATCAATGTATCTTAGTCGATATAACTTCGTATAGCATACA
TTATACGAAGTTATGTCGACGGTGTGGAAAGTCCCCAGGCTCCCCAGCAGGCAGAAGTATGCAAAGCATG
CATCTCAATTAGTCAGCAACCAGGTGTGGAAAGTCCCCAGGCTCCCCAGCAGGCAGAAGTATGCAAAGCA
TGCATCTCAATTAGTCAGCAACCATAGTCCCGCCCCTAACTCCGCCCATCCCGCCCCTAACTCCGCCCAG
TTCCGCCCATTCTCCGCCCCATGGCTGACTAATTTTTTTTATTTATGCAGAGGCCGAGGCCGCCTCGGCC
TCTGAGCTATTCCAGAAGTAGTGAGGAGGCTTTTTTGGAGGCCTAGGCTTTTGCAAAGAATTCGCCACCA
TGGCCAAGTTGACCAGTGCCGTTCCGGTGCTCACCGCGCGCGACGTCGCCGGAGCGGTCGAGTTCTGGAC
CGACCGGCTCGGGTTCTCCCGGGACTTCGTGGAGGACGACTTCGCCGGTGTGGTCCGGGACGACGTGACC
CTGTTCATCAGCGCGGTCCAGGACCAGGTGGTGCCGGACAACACCCTGGCCTGGGTGTGGGTGCGCGGCC
TGGACGAGCTGTACGCCGAGTGGTCGGAGGTCGTGTCCACGAACTTCCGGGACGCCTCCGGGCCGGCCAT
GACCGAGATCGGCGAGCAGCCGTGGGGGCGGGAGTTCGCCCTGCGCGACCCGGCCGGCAACTGCGTGCAC
TTCGTGGCCGAGGAGCAGGACTGACTGCAGCGACTGTGCCTTCTAGTTGCCAGCCATCTGTTGTTTGCCC
CTCCCCCGTGCCTTCCTTGACCCTGGAAGGTGCCACTCCCACTGTCCTTTCCTAATAAAATGAGGAAATT
GCATCGCATTGTCTGAGTAGGTGTCATTCTATTCTGGGGGGTGGGGTGGGGCAGGACAGCAAGGGGGAGG
ATTGGGAAGACAATAGCAGGCATGCTGGGGATGCGGTGGGCTCTATGGCTCGAGGAGGGCCTATTTCCCA
TGATTCCTTCATATTTGCATATACGATACAAGGCTGTTAGAGAGATAATTGGAATTAATTTGACTGTAAA
CACAAAGATATTAGTACAAAATACGTGACGTAGAAAGTAATAATTTCTTGGGTAGTTTGCAGTTTTAAAA
TTATGTTTTAAAATGGACTATCATATGCTTACCGTAACTTGAAAGTATTTCGATTTCTTGGCTTTATATA
TCTTGTGGAAAGGACGAAACACCGATAACTTCGTATAGCATACATTATACGAAGTTATGGTACCGATGCA
GCTAGCCCGCGGATCTGCCGGTCTCCCTATAGTGAGTCGTATTAATTTCGATAAGCCAGGTTAACCTGCA
TTAATGAATCGGCCAACGCGCGGGGAGAGGCGGTTTGCGTATTGGGCGCTCTTCCGCTTCCTCGCTCACT
GACTCGCTGCGCTCGGTCGTTCGGCTGCGGCGAGCGGTATCAGCTCACTCAAAGGCGGTAATACGGTTAT
CCACAGAATCAGGGGATAACGCAGGAAAGAACATGTGAGCAAAAGGCCAGCAAAAGGCCAGGAACCGTAA
AAAGGCCGCGTTGCTGGCGTTTTTCCATAGGCTCCGCCCCCCTGACGAGCATCACAAAAATCGACGCTCA
AGTCAGAGGTGGCGAAACCCGACAGGACTATAAAGATACCAGGCGTTTCCCCCTGGAAGCTCCCTCGTGC
GCTCTCCTGTTCCGACCCTGCCGCTTACCGGATACCTGTCCGCCTTTCTCCCTTCGGGAAGCGTGGCGCT
TTCTCATAGCTCACGCTGTAGGTATCTCAGTTCGGTGTAGGTCGTTCGCTCCAAGCTGGGCTGTGTGCAC
GAACCCCCCGTTCAGCCCGACCGCTGCGCCTTATCCGGTAACTATCGTCTTGAGTCCAACCCGGTAAGAC
ACGACTTATCGCCACTGGCAGCAGCCACTGGTAACAGGATTAGCAGAGCGAGGTATGTAGGCGGTGCTAC
AGAGTTCTTGAAGTGGTGGCCTAACTACGGCTACACTAGAAGAACAGTATTTGGTATCTGCGCTCTGCTG
AAGCCAGTTACCTTCGGAAAAAGAGTTGGTAGCTCTTGATCCGGCAAACAAACCACCGCTGGTAGCGGTG
GTTTTTTTGTTTGCAAGCAGCAGATTACGCGCAGAAAAAAAGGATCTCAAGAAGATCCTTTGATCTTTTC
TACGGGGTCTGACGCTCAGTGGAACGAAAACTCACGTTAAGGGATTTTGGTCATGAGATTATCAAAAAGG
ATCTTCACCTAGATCCTTTTAAATTAAAAATGAAGTTTTAAATCAATCTAAAGTATATATGAGTAAACTT
GGTCTGACAGTTACCAATGCTTAATCAGTGAGGCACCTATCTCAGCGATCTGTCTATTTCGTTCATCCAT
AGTTGCCTGACTCCCCGTCGTGTAGATAACTACGATACGGGAGGGCTTACCATCTGGCCCCAGTGCTGCA
ATGATACCGCGAGACCCACGCTCACCGGCTCCAGATTTATCAGCAATAAACCAGCCAGCCGGAAGGGCCG
AGCGCAGAAGTGGTCCTGCAACTTTATCCGCCTCCATCCAGTCTATTAATTGTTGCCGGGAAGCTAGAGT
AAGTAGTTCGCCAGTTAATAGTTTGCGCAACGTTGTTGCCATTGCTACAGGCATCGTGGTGTCACGCTCG
TCGTTTGGTATGGCTTCATTCAGCTCCGGTTCCCAACGATCAAGGCGAGTTACATGATCCCCCATGTTGT
GCAAAAAAGCGGTTAGCTCCTTCGGTCCTCCGATCGTTGTCAGAAGTAAGTTGGCCGCAGTGTTATCACT
CATGGTTATGGCAGCACTGCATAATTCTCTTACTGTCATGCCATCCGTAAGATGCTTTTCTGTGACTGGT
GAGTACTCAACCAAGTCATTCTGAGAATAGTGTATGCGGCGACCGAGTTGCTCTTGCCCGGCGTCAATAC
GGGATAATACCGCGCCACATAGCAGAACTTTAAAAGTGCTCATCATTGGAAAACGTTCTTCGGGGCGAAA
ACTCTCAAGGATCTTACCGCTGTTGAGATCCAGTTCGATGTAACCCACTCGTGCACCCAACTGATCTTCA
GCATCTTTTACTTTCACCAGCGTTTCTGGGTGAGCAAAAACAGGAAGGCAAAATGCCGCAAAAAAGGGAA
TAAGGGCGACACGGAAATGTTGAATACTCATACTCTTCCTTTTTCAATATTATTGAAGCATTTATCAGGG
TTATTGTCTCATGAGCGGATACATATTTGAATGTATTTAGAAAAATAAACAAATAGGGGTTCCGCGCACA
TTTCCCCGAAAAGTGCCACCTGACGTCTAAGAAACCATTATTATCATGACATTAACCTATAAAAATAGGC
GTATCACGAGGCCCTTTCGTCTCGCGCGTTTCGGTGATGACGGTGAAAACCTCTGACACATGCAGCTCCC
GGAGACGGTCACAGCTTGTCTGTAAGCGGATGCCGGGAGCAGACAAGCCCGTCAGGGCGCGTCAGCGGGT
GTTGGCGGGTGTCGGGGCTGGCTTAACTATGCGGCATCAGAGCAGATTGTACTGAGAGTGCACCATATGG
ACATATTGTCGTTAGAACGCGGCTACAATTAATACATAACCTTATGTATCATACACATACG
Features (pLannotate 1.2.2; 17 found; start..end, strand, type, name):
      1..19      +  promoter       SP6 promoter: promoter for bacteriophage SP6 RNA polymerase
     81..785     +  CDS            mCherry: mCherry is a basic (constitutively fluorescent) red fluorescent protein published in 2004, derived from Discosoma sp.. It is reported to be a very rapidly-maturing monomer with low acid sensitivity.
    816..1523    +  CDS            mNeonGreen: mNeonGreen is a basic (constitutively fluorescent) green/yellow fluorescent protein published in 2013, derived from Branchiostoma lanceolatum. It is reported to be a very rapidly-maturing monomer with moderate acid sensitivity.
   1533..1654    +  polyA_signal   SV40 poly(A) signal: SV40 polyadenylation signal
   1661..1694    +  protein_bind   loxP: Cre-mediated recombination occurs in the 8-bp core sequence (GCATACAT). Cre recombinase
   1701..2017    +  promoter       SV40 promoter: SV40 enhancer and early promoter
   2030..2404    +  CDS            BleoR: antibiotic-binding protein; Sh ble from Streptoalloteichus hindustanus; confers resistance to bleomycin, phleomycin, and Zeocin™
   2414..2638    +  polyA_signal   bGH poly(A) signal: bovine growth hormone polyadenylation signal
   2645..2885    +  promoter       U6 promoter: RNA polymerase III promoter for human U6 snRNA
   2895..2928    +  protein_bind   loxP: Cre-mediated recombination occurs in the 8-bp core sequence (GCATACAT). Cre recombinase
   2966..2984    -  promoter       T7 promoter: promoter for bacteriophage T7 RNA polymerase
   3006..3059    -  CDS            lacI (fragment): lac repressor; lacI; The lac repressor binds to the lac operator to inhibit transcription in E. coli. This inhibition can be relieved by adding lactose or isopropyl-β-D-thiogalactopyranoside (IPTG).
   3242..3830    -  rep_origin     ori: high-copy-number ColE1/pMB1/pBR322/pUC origin of replication
   4001..4861    -  CDS            AmpR: β-lactamase; bla; confers resistance to ampicillin, carbenicillin, and related antibiotics
   4862..4966    -  promoter       AmpR promoter: bla
   5061..5096    +  CDS            rop (fragment): Rop protein, which maintains plasmids at low copy number; rop
   5198..5249    +  misc_feature   bom (fragment): basis of mobility region from pBR322
