[The description below was written by a language model from this plasmid's Addgene catalogue record and pLannotate feature annotations shown in this document.]
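Description:
pMaCTag-Z19 is a PCR template plasmid built on the pFA6a backbone, intended not for direct expression but as the source of an amplifiable cassette for C-terminal tagging of endogenous mammalian genes by CRISPR-Cas12a-assisted PCR tagging. In bacteria it is maintained as a high-copy plasmid through a ColE1/pUC-type origin and selected with ampicillin via the β-lactamase gene. Small fragments of lacI, rop and bom in the backbone are remnants without a stated function, and SP6 and T7 promoters flank the cassette region.

The payload begins with a promoterless tandem fluorescent protein tag, mCherry followed by mNeonGreen, terminated by an SV40 polyadenylation signal. No promoter is needed because, after in-frame integration at the 3′ end of a target open reading frame, the fusion is driven by the gene's own regulatory elements. Downstream lies a selection module in which the SV40 enhancer/early promoter drives the Sh ble gene (Zeocin resistance) with a bGH polyadenylation signal, followed by a human U6 RNA polymerase III promoter. The marker and the U6 promoter are bracketed by two loxP sites, which would in principle allow their removal by Cre recombinase after selection.

In use, gene-specific tagging oligonucleotides (termed M1 and M2 by the depositor) amplify the cassette. In the PCR tagging approach, these oligos add homology arms, and the reverse oligo supplies a Cas12a crRNA sequence placed after the U6 promoter, so the PCR product itself encodes the guide that directs cleavage at the target locus. The red-green tandem tag yields a dual-colour fusion to the tagged protein, though the record does not state a specific application for this pairing.
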