Addgene plasmid #124791: pMaCTag-Z19
Purpose: Template for C-terminal PCR tagging of mammalian genes (Zeocin selection) with mCherry-mNeonGreen
Depositing lab: Michael Knop. Depositing organization: Universitaet Heidelberg. Publication: CRISPR-Cas12a-assisted PCR tagging of mammalian genes. Fueller J, Herbst K, Meurer M, Gubicza K, Kurtulmus B, Knopf JD, Kirrmaier D, Buchmuller BC, Pereira G, Lemberg MK, Knop M. J Cell Biol. 2020 Jun 1;219(6). pii: 151766. doi: 10.1083/jcb.201910210. PubMed 32406907.
Backbone
  Vector backbone: pFA6a
  Backbone size w/o insert (bp): 2412
  Vector type: PCR Template
  Selectable markers: Zeocin
Growth in bacteria
  Bacterial resistance: Ampicillin, 100 μg/mL
  Growth temperature: 37°C
  Growth strain: DH5alpha
  Copy number: High Copy
Gene/Insert
  Gene/Insert name: mCherry-mNeonGreen
  Species: H. sapiens (human)
  Promoter: None
  Tag / fusion protein: mCherry-mNeonGreen (C terminal on backbone)
  Cloning method: Restriction Enzyme; 5′ cloning site BamHI (not destroyed); 3′ cloning site SpeI (not destroyed)
  Sequencing primers: 5′ SP6; 3′ AAACCACAACTAGAATGCAGTG
Terms and licenses: Academic/Nonprofit Terms; Industry Terms: Not Available to Industry
Depositor comments: Template plasmid for C-terminal PCR tagging of mammalian genes. For M1 and M2 tagging oligo design please visit www.pcr-tagging.com Please visit https://www.biorxiv.org/content/early/2018/11/20/473876 for BioRxiv preprint
How to cite: pMaCTag-Z19 was a gift from Michael Knop (Addgene plasmid # 124791 ; http://n2t.net/addgene:124791 ; RRID:Addgene_124791)
